>Addgene plasmid #213762 | POC1474 | addgene full sequence | sequence record 439179 | Addgene NGS Result
ATCCGGATATAGTTCCTCCTTTCAGCAAAAAACCCCTCAAGACCCGTTTAGAGGCCCCAAGGGGTTATGC
TAGTTATTGCTCAGCGGTGGCAGCAGCCAACTCAGCTTCCTTTCGGGCTTTGTTAGCAGCCGGATCTCAG
TGGTGGTGGTGGTGGTGCTCGAGTGCGGCCGCAAGCTTTTCGATGATACAGTAGCCAGGGTGGCCAAAGG
AAATGCGTGCTTCGGGCAAGTTGTTCTTAATCTTCTCGATGGACTGCTGGTAATAATCAGAGTTAATCTC
ACACGCTGTTAAATCAAATTGGGCAATACAACATGCAATCGCTAAAGTCCCAGATCCCAGGTGTGTATCC
AAAATTTTATCACCCTGTTTTGCGTACATCTTCAATAACCATTGGTAAAGCTCTACTGGCTTCTGCGTCG
GATGTGTCTTGTTGCGGTTTTTACGAACACTGAAGCGAAAAATCTTCGATGGGCGATCGAAACTTGACCA
GGCCATTTCTGCCATCGAAAAATTGTTTAAGGTTTCCGGTTGGTTCTTGTCCCAGATAATGAAGCCCTTA
TTATATTCGCTACGTAACCACAATTCTCCAAAATAGTTGCCCCCCCAAATAATCTGATTCTTGCTAACGC
GAAATAACTCGTTGAAGTAGGTCTGGTCAGGTTTAATATCCCACTGGCTGTATTCGTTCATGTTGAATTT
ATAATCTCCACCGCGTTTAGTTTTGTTCAAGATTCCATAAGGGGGGTCAACAATGGCCAGGTCAAAGTAC
TTGTCTGGATAGCGACTCATCAGGATCATATTATCTTCGTTTGAGATTGTGATCATATGTATATCTCCTT
CTTAAAGTTAAACAAAATTATTTCTAGAGGGGAATTGTTATCCGCTCACAATTCCCCTATAGTGAGTCGT
ATTAATTTCGCGGGATCGAGATCGATCTCGATCCTCTACGCCGGACGCATCGTGGCCGGCATCACCGGCG
CCACAGGTGCGGTTGCTGGCGCCTATATCGCCGACATCACCGATGGGGAAGATCGGGCTCGCCACTTCGG
GCTCATGAGCGCTTGTTTCGGCGTGGGTATGGTGGCAGGCCCCGTGGCCGGGGGACTGTTGGGCGCCATC
TCCTTGCATGCACCATTCCTTGCGGCGGCGGTGCTCAACGGCCTCAACCTACTACTGGGCTGCTTCCTAA
TGCAGGAGTCGCATAAGGGAGAGCGTCGAGATCCCGGACACCATCGAATGGCGCAAAACCTTTCGCGGTA
TGGCATGATAGCGCCCGGAAGAGAGTCAATTCAGGGTGGTGAATGTGAAACCAGTAACGTTATACGATGT
CGCAGAGTATGCCGGTGTCTCTTATCAGACCGTTTCCCGCGTGGTGAACCAGGCCAGCCACGTTTCTGCG
AAAACGCGGGAAAAAGTGGAAGCGGCGATGGCGGAGCTGAATTACATTCCCAACCGCGTGGCACAACAAC
TGGCGGGCAAACAGTCGTTGCTGATTGGCGTTGCCACCTCCAGTCTGGCCCTGCACGCGCCGTCGCAAAT
TGTCGCGGCGATTAAATCTCGCGCCGATCAACTGGGTGCCAGCGTGGTGGTGTCGATGGTAGAACGAAGC
GGCGTCGAAGCCTGTAAAGCGGCGGTGCACAATCTTCTCGCGCAACGCGTCAGTGGGCTGATCATTAACT
ATCCGCTGGATGACCAGGATGCCATTGCTGTGGAAGCTGCCTGCACTAATGTTCCGGCGTTATTTCTTGA
TGTCTCTGACCAGACACCCATCAACAGTATTATTTTCTCCCATGAAGACGGTACGCGACTGGGCGTGGAG
CATCTGGTCGCATTGGGTCACCAGCAAATCGCGCTGTTAGCGGGCCCATTAAGTTCTGTCTCGGCGCGTC
TGCGTCTGGCTGGCTGGCATAAATATCTCACTCGCAATCAAATTCAGCCGATAGCGGAACGGGAAGGCGA
CTGGAGTGCCATGTCCGGTTTTCAACAAACCATGCAAATGCTGAATGAGGGCATCGTTCCCACTGCGATG
CTGGTTGCCAACGATCAGATGGCGCTGGGCGCAATGCGCGCCATTACCGAGTCCGGGCTGCGCGTTGGTG
CGGACATCTCGGTAGTGGGATACGACGATACCGAAGACAGCTCATGTTATATCCCGCCGTTAACCACCAT
CAAACAGGATTTTCGCCTGCTGGGGCAAACCAGCGTGGACCGCTTGCTGCAACTCTCTCAGGGCCAGGCG
GTGAAGGGCAATCAGCTGTTGCCCGTCTCACTGGTGAAAAGAAAAACCACCCTGGCGCCCAATACGCAAA
CCGCCTCTCCCCGCGCGTTGGCCGATTCATTAATGCAGCTGGCACGACAGGTTTCCCGACTGGAAAGCGG
GCAGTGAGCGCAACGCAATTAATGTAAGTTAGCTCACTCATTAGGCACCGGGATCTCGACCGATGCCCTT
GAGAGCCTTCAACCCAGTCAGCTCCTTCCGGTGGGCGCGGGGCATGACTATCGTCGCCGCACTTATGACT
GTCTTCTTTATCATGCAACTCGTAGGACAGGTGCCGGCAGCGCTCTGGGTCATTTTCGGCGAGGACCGCT
TTCGCTGGAGCGCGACGATGATCGGCCTGTCGCTTGCGGTATTCGGAATCTTGCACGCCCTCGCTCAAGC
CTTCGTCACTGGTCCCGCCACCAAACGTTTCGGCGAGAAGCAGGCCATTATCGCCGGCATGGCGGCCCCA
CGGGTGCGCATGATCGTGCTCCTGTCGTTGAGGACCCGGCTAGGCTGGCGGGGTTGCCTTACTGGTTAGC
AGAATGAATCACCGATACGCGAGCGAACGTGAAGCGACTGCTGCTGCAAAACGTCTGCGACCTGAGCAAC
AACATGAATGGTCTTCGGTTTCCGTGTTTCGTAAAGTCTGGAAACGCGGAAGTCAGCGCCCTGCACCATT
ATGTTCCGGATCTGCATCGCAGGATGCTGCTGGCTACCCTGTGGAACACCTACATCTGTATTAACGAAGC
GCTGGCATTGACCCTGAGTGATTTTTCTCTGGTCCCGCCGCATCCATACCGCCAGTTGTTTACCCTCACA
ACGTTCCAGTAACCGGGCATGTTCATCATCAGTAACCCGTATCGTGAGCATCCTCTCTCGTTTCATCGGT
ATCATTACCCCCATGAACAGAAATCCCCCTTACACGGAGGCATCAGTGACCAAACAGGAAAAAACCGCCC
TTAACATGGCCCGCTTTATCAGAAGCCAGACATTAACGCTTCTGGAGAAACTCAACGAGCTGGACGCGGA
TGAACAGGCAGACATCTGTGAATCGCTTCACGACCACGCTGATGAGCTTTACCGCAGCTGCCTCGCGCGT
TTCGGTGATGACGGTGAAAACCTCTGACACATGCAGCTCCCGGAGACGGTCACAGCTTGTCTGTAAGCGG
ATGCCGGGAGCAGACAAGCCCGTCAGGGCGCGTCAGCGGGTGTTGGCGGGTGTCGGGGCGCAGCCATGAC
CCAGTCACGTAGCGATAGCGGAGTGTATACTGGCTTAACTATGCGGCATCAGAGCAGATTGTACTGAGAG
TGCACCATTGCGGTGTGAAATACCGCACAGATGCGTAAGGAGAAAATACCGCATCAGGCGCTCTTCCGCT
TCCTCGCTCACTGACTCGCTGCGCTCGGTCGTTCGGCTGCGGCGAGCGGTATCAGCTCACTCAAAGGCGG
TAATACGGTTATCCACAGAATCAGGGGATAACGCAGGAAAGAACATGTGAGCAAAAGGCCAGCAAAAGGC
CAGGAACCGTAAAAAGGCCGCGTTGCTGGCGTTTTTCCATAGGCTCCGCCCCCCTGACGAGCATCACAAA
AATCGACGCTCAAGTCAGAGGTGGCGAAACCCGACAGGACTATAAAGATACCAGGCGTTTCCCCCTGGAA
GCTCCCTCGTGCGCTCTCCTGTTCCGACCCTGCCGCTTACCGGATACCTGTCCGCCTTTCTCCCTTCGGG
AAGCGTGGCGCTTTCTCATAGCTCACGCTGTAGGTATCTCAGTTCGGTGTAGGTCGTTCGCTCCAAGCTG
GGCTGTGTGCACGAACCCCCCGTTCAGCCCGACCGCTGCGCCTTATCCGGTAACTATCGTCTTGAGTCCA
ACCCGGTAAGACACGACTTATCGCCACTGGCAGCAGCCACTGGTAACAGGATTAGCAGAGCGAGGTATGT
AGGCGGTGCTACAGAGTTCTTGAAGTGGTGGCCTAACTACGGCTACACTAGAAGGACAGTATTTGGTATC
TGCGCTCTGCTGAAGCCAGTTACCTTCGGAAAAAGAGTTGGTAGCTCTTGATCCGGCAAACAAACCACCG
CTGGTAGCGGTGGTTTTTTTGTTTGCAAGCAGCAGATTACGCGCAGAAAAAAAGGATCTCAAGAAGATCC
TTTGATCTTTTCTACGGGGTCTGACGCTCAGTGGAACGAAAACTCACGTTAAGGGATTTTGGTCATGAAC
AATAAAACTGTCTGCTTACATAAACAGTAATACAAGGGGTGTTATGAGCCATATTCAACGGGAAACGTCT
TGCTCTAGGCCGCGATTAAATTCCAACATGGATGCTGATTTATATGGGTATAAATGGGCTCGCGATAATG
TCGGGCAATCAGGTGCGACAATCTATCGATTGTATGGGAAGCCCGATGCGCCAGAGTTGTTTCTGAAACA
TGGCAAAGGTAGCGTTGCCAATGATGTTACAGATGAGATGGTCAGACTAAACTGGCTGACGGAATTTATG
CCTCTTCCGACCATCAAGCATTTTATCCGTACTCCTGATGATGCATGGTTACTCACCACTGCGATCCCCG
GGAAAACAGCATTCCAGGTATTAGAAGAATATCCTGATTCAGGTGAAAATATTGTTGATGCGCTGGCAGT
GTTCCTGCGCCGGTTGCATTCGATTCCTGTTTGTAATTGTCCTTTTAACAGCGATCGCGTATTTCGTCTC
GCTCAGGCGCAATCACGAATGAATAACGGTTTGGTTGATGCGAGTGATTTTGATGACGAGCGTAATGGCT
GGCCTGTTGAACAAGTCTGGAAAGAAATGCATAAACTTTTGCCATTCTCACCGGATTCAGTCGTCACTCA
TGGTGATTTCTCACTTGATAACCTTATTTTTGACGAGGGGAAATTAATAGGTTGTATTGATGTTGGACGA
GTCGGAATCGCAGACCGATACCAGGATCTTGCCATCCTATGGAACTGCCTCGGTGAGTTTTCTCCTTCAT
TACAGAAACGGCTTTTTCAAAAATATGGTATTGATAATCCTGATATGAATAAATTGCAGTTTCATTTGAT
GCTCGATGAGTTTTTCTAAGAATTAATTCATGAGCGGATACATATTTGAATGTATTTAGAAAAATAAACA
AATAGGGGTTCCGCGCACATTTCCCCGAAAAGTGCCACCTAAATTGTAAGCGTTAATATTTTGTTAAAAT
TCGCGTTAAATTTTTGTTAAATCAGCTCATTTTTTAACCAATAGGCCGAAATCGGCAAAATCCCTTATAA
ATCAAAAGAATAGACCGAGATAGGGT
[37 nt withheld, positions 5557-5593]
AAAGAACGTGGACTCCAACGTCAAAGG
[49 nt withheld, positions 5621-5669]
T
[91 nt withheld, positions 5671-5761]
G
[124 nt withheld, positions 5763-5886]
CCCATTCGCCA
Features (pLannotate 1.2.2; 18 found; start..end, strand, type, name):
     26..73      -  terminator     T7 terminator: transcription terminator for bacteriophage T7 RNA polymerase
     81..130     -  CDS            SET1 (fragment): solubility-enhancement tag derived from T7 phage gene 10B
    140..157     -  CDS            9xHis (fragment): 9xHis affinity tag
    834..856     -  RBS            RBS: efficient ribosome binding site from bacteriophage T7 gene 10 (Olins and Rangwala, 1989)
    871..895     -  protein_bind   lac operator: The lac repressor binds to the lac operator to inhibit transcription in E. coli. This inhibition can be relieved by adding lactose or isopropyl-β-D-thiogalactopyranoside (IPTG). lac repressor encoded by lacI
    896..914     -  promoter       T7 promoter: promoter for bacteriophage T7 RNA polymerase
    940..1219    +  CDS            TcR (fragment): tetracycline efflux protein; tet; confers resistance to tetracycline
   1227..1304    +  promoter       lacI promoter: lacI
   1305..2387    +  CDS            lacI: lac repressor; lacI; The lac repressor binds to the lac operator to inhibit transcription in E. coli. This inhibition can be relieved by adding lactose or isopropyl-β-D-thiogalactopyranoside (IPTG).
   2400..2421    +  protein_bind   CAP binding site: CAP binding activates transcription in the presence of cAMP. E. coli catabolite activator protein
   2436..2727    +  CDS            TcR (fragment): tetracycline efflux protein; tet; confers resistance to tetracycline
   2799..3179    -  CDS            YPB1_ECOLX: Protein predicted: Swiss-Prot protein existence level 4. From Escherichia coli.
   3196..3387    +  CDS            rop: Rop protein, which maintains plasmids at low copy number; rop
   3489..3628    +  misc_feature   bom: basis of mobility region from pBR322
   3814..4402    -  rep_origin     ori: high-copy-number ColE1/pMB1/pBR322/pUC origin of replication
   4524..5339    +  CDS            KanR: aminoglycoside phosphotransferase; aph(3')-Ia; confers resistance to kanamycin in bacteria or G418 (Geneticin®) in eukaryotes
   5348..5405    -  promoter       AmpR promoter (fragment): bla
   5458..5886    -  rep_origin     f1 ori (sequence partly withheld): f1 bacteriophage origin of replication; arrow indicates direction of (+) strand synthesis
