[The description below was written by a language model from this plasmid's Addgene catalogue record and pLannotate feature annotations shown in this document.]
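Description:
POC1474 is a bacterial expression plasmid built on the pET30b backbone that encodes M2.NmeMC58II, a DNA methylase from Neisseria meningitidis serogroup B strain MC58, described in the record as a "BpiI-associated switch methylase". The 651 bp coding sequence was inserted between the NdeI and HindIII sites, which places it directly downstream of the vector's T7 gene 10 ribosome binding site and in frame with the vector-encoded C-terminal His6 tag for affinity purification. The methylase ORF itself is not annotated in the feature table, but the unannotated gap between the His tag and the RBS on the minus strand matches its expected position and size.

Expression follows the standard pET arrangement. A T7 promoter with an adjacent lac operator drives the insert, a T7 terminator closes the transcription unit, and a plasmid-borne lacI gene with its own promoter supplies repressor. Transcription therefore requires a host that provides T7 RNA polymerase and is induced with IPTG. The plasmid replicates from a pBR322/ColE1-type origin accompanied by rop and the bom region. The catalogue lists it as high copy, although rop normally moderates copy number. Selection is by kanamycin through aph(3')-Ia, and an f1 origin is also present. The short TcR, SET1 and AmpR promoter hits are fragmentary backbone remnants or partial matches rather than functional elements.

The associated work concerns methylases that selectively block type IIS restriction enzyme activity at chosen sites. This construct serves to produce the methylase that can switch off BpiI cleavage at suitably overlapping recognition sites, which is useful in type IIS-based DNA assembly schemes.
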