Addgene plasmid #213762: POC1474
Purpose: BpiI-associated switch methylase
Depositing lab: Christopher A. O'Callaghan. Depositing organization: University of Oxford. Publication: DNA methylases for site-selective inhibition of type IIS restriction enzyme activity. Flores-Fernandez CN, Lin D, Robins K, O'Callaghan CA. Appl Microbiol Biotechnol. 2024 Jan 25;108(1):174. doi: 10.1007/s00253-024-13015-7. PubMed 38270650.
Backbone
  Vector backbone: pET30b
  Backbone size w/o insert (bp): 5421
  Vector type: Bacterial Expression
Growth in bacteria
  Bacterial resistance: Kanamycin, 50 μg/mL
  Growth temperature: 37°C
  Growth strain: DH5alpha
  Copy number: High Copy
Gene/Insert
  Gene/Insert name: BpiI-associated switch methylase M2.NmeMC58II
  Species: N. meningitidis B MC58 kan
  Insert size (bp): 651
  Promoter: T7
  Tag / fusion protein: His6-tag (C terminal on insert)
  Cloning method: Restriction Enzyme; 5′ cloning site NdeI (unknown if destroyed); 3′ cloning site HindIII (unknown if destroyed)
  Sequencing primers: 5′ CTAGCCATATGATCACAATCTCAAACGAAG; 3′ CTAGAAGCTTTTCGATGATACAGTAGCCAG
Terms and licenses: Academic/Nonprofit Terms; Industry Terms: Not Available to Industry
How to cite: POC1474 was a gift from Christopher A. O'Callaghan (Addgene plasmid # 213762 ; http://n2t.net/addgene:213762 ; RRID:Addgene_213762)
